>Addgene plasmid #13193 | pc3XB-ZF70 | addgene partial sequence | sequence record 19577 | CMV-F 5'-CGCAAATGGGCGGTAGGCGTG-3'
GCTCTCTGGCTAACTAGAGAACCCACTGCTTACTGGCTTATCGAAATTAATACGACTCACTATAGGGAGA
CCCAAGCTGGCTAGCGTTTAAACGGGCCCTCTAGACCCGGGGAGAAGCCTTACAAATGCCCAGAATGTGG
AAAGAGTTTTAGCAGATCAGATGACCTTGTGAGACACCAGAGAACACATACCGGTGGATCCTCTGCACAG
TAGTAAGCTTAAGTTTAAACCGCTGATCAGCCTCGACTGTGCCTTCTAGTTGCCAGCCATCTGTTGTTTG
CCCCTCCCCCGTGCCTTCCTTGACCCTGGAAGGTGCCACTCCCACTGTCCTTTCCTAATAAAATGAGGAA
ATTGCATCGCATTGTCTGAGTAGGTGTCATTCTATTCTGGGGGGTGGGGTGGGGCAGGACAGCAAGGGGG
AGGATTGGGAAGACAATAGCAGGCATGCTGGGGATGCGGTGGGCTCTATGGCTTCTGAGGCGGAAAGAAC
CAGCTGGGGCTCTAGGGGGTATCCCC
[124 nt withheld, positions 517-640]
CGCCGGCTTTCCCCGTCAAGCTCTAAATCGG
