[The description below was written by a language model from this plasmid's Addgene catalogue record.]
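Description:
pc3XB-ZF70 is a small module-carrying plasmid from the Zinc Finger Consortium Modular Assembly Kit v1.0, built on pc3XB, a modified version of the Invitrogen pcDNA3 mammalian expression vector of about 5.4 kb. It is maintained as a high-copy plasmid in E. coli under ampicillin selection, and the backbone also carries a neomycin resistance marker that allows G418 selection in mammalian cells. The record does not list the promoter or other backbone features. A T7 primer is recorded for sequencing into the insert from the 5′ side, which implies a T7 priming site upstream of the cloning position.

The insert, ZF70, is a roughly 90 bp fragment encoding a single Cys2His2 zinc finger module derived from the Barbas module set and designated to recognise the DNA triplet GCG. It sits between XbaI and BamHI sites, both of which remain intact after cloning. In the modular assembly approach, each such plasmid supplies one finger with a defined three-base specificity. The retained flanking restriction sites let individual fingers be excised and joined in series to build multi-finger arrays that recognise longer composite target sequences. These arrays can then be fused to a nuclease domain to create zinc finger nucleases for targeted genome modification, which is the purpose described by the associated publication. On its own, this construct is best regarded as an archival building block for array assembly rather than a finished expression construct for a functional DNA-binding protein.
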