Addgene plasmid #13193: pc3XB-ZF70
Depositing lab: Daniel Voytas. Depositing organization: Iowa State University. Publication: Standardized reagents and protocols for engineering zinc finger nucleases by modular assembly. Wright DA, Thibodeau-Beganny S, Sander JD, Winfrey RJ, Hirsh AS, Eichtinger M, Fu F, Porteus MH, Dobbs D, Voytas DF, Joung JK. Nat Protoc. 2006;1(3):1637-52. doi: 10.1038/nprot.2006.259 PubMed 17406455.
Backbone
  Vector backbone: pc3XB
  Backbone manufacturer: Modified Invitrogen pcDNA3
  Backbone size w/o insert (bp): 5400
  Vector type: Mammalian Expression
  Selectable markers: Neomycin (select with G418)
Growth in bacteria
  Bacterial resistance: Ampicillin, 100 μg/mL
  Growth temperature: 37°C
  Growth strain: XL1 Blue
  Copy number: High Copy
Gene/Insert
  Gene/Insert name: ZF70
  Insert size (bp): 90
  Cloning method: Restriction Enzyme; 5′ cloning site XbaI (not destroyed); 3′ cloning site BamHI (not destroyed)
  Sequencing primers: 5′ T7
Terms and licenses: Academic/Nonprofit Terms; Industry Terms: Not Available to Industry
Depositor comments: Part of the Zinc Finger Consortium Modular Assembly Kit v1.0. Finger protein sequence: PGEKPYKCPECGKSFSRSDDLVRHQRTH. Target DNA sequence: GCG. This zinc finger is derived from the Barbas module set.
How to cite: pc3XB-ZF70 was a gift from Daniel Voytas (Addgene plasmid # 13193 ; http://n2t.net/addgene:13193 ; RRID:Addgene_13193)
